Addgene plasmid #202618: pJFRC7-JEDI-1P
Purpose: Genetically encoded voltage indicator (GEVI) JEDI-1P under the promoter hsp70 for Drosophila (insect) expression
Depositing lab: Francois St-Pierre. Depositing organization: Baylor College of Medicine. Publication: Widefield imaging of rapid pan-cortical voltage dynamics with an indicator evolved for one-photon microscopy. Lu X, Wang Y, Liu Z, Gou Y, Jaeger D, St-Pierre F. Nat Commun. 2023 Oct 12;14(1):6423. doi: 10.1038/s41467-023-41975-3. PubMed 37828037.
Backbone
  Vector backbone: pJFRC7
  Backbone size w/o insert (bp): 8151
  Total vector size (bp): 9438
  Vector type: Insect Expression
Growth in bacteria
  Bacterial resistance: Ampicillin, 100 μg/mL
  Growth temperature: 37°C
  Growth strain: DH5alpha
  Copy number: High Copy
Gene/Insert
  Gene/Insert name: JEDI-1P
  Species: Synthetic
  Insert size (bp): 1287
  Promoter: hsp70
  Cloning method: Restriction Enzyme; 5′ cloning site XhoI (not destroyed); 3′ cloning site XbaI (not destroyed)
  Sequencing primers: 5′ GAGCGCCGGAGTATAAATAGAG; 3′ CCATTCATCAGTTCCATAGG
Terms and licenses: Academic/Nonprofit Terms; Industry Terms: Not Available to Industry
Depositor comments: Please visit https://doi.org/10.1101/2022.08.29.505018 for bioRxiv preprint.
How to cite: pJFRC7-JEDI-1P was a gift from Francois St-Pierre (Addgene plasmid # 202618 ; http://n2t.net/addgene:202618 ; RRID:Addgene_202618)
