[The description below was written by a language model from this plasmid's Addgene catalogue record and pLannotate feature annotations shown in this document.]
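Description:
pJFRC7-JEDI-1P is a Drosophila transgenesis and expression plasmid of about 9.4 kb built on the pJFRC7 backbone, carrying the synthetic genetically encoded voltage indicator JEDI-1P. In bacteria it is maintained through a high-copy ColE1/pUC-type origin and selected with ampicillin via the β-lactamase gene. For fly work, the backbone provides a φC31 integrase attB site, which allows site-specific insertion into a genomic attP landing site, and a mini-white gene, which serves as an eye-colour marker for identifying transformants.

The expression cassette is a GAL4-responsive design. Four annotated blocks of five tandem UAS repeats (20 GAL4-binding sites in total) sit upstream of the Drosophila hsp70Bb promoter, which the catalogue lists as the promoter. In this arrangement, expression would be expected to depend on a GAL4 driver line and so be directed to chosen cell types. A modified myosin heavy chain intron 16 follows the promoter in the 5′ untranslated region, a feature included in this vector series to increase expression. The 1,287 bp JEDI-1P insert was cloned between XhoI and XbaI sites, both retained. The automated annotation recognises only a GFP-derived segment (labelled cEGFP) within it, which represents the fluorescent reporter portion of the indicator; the remainder of the coding sequence, presumably the voltage-sensing part, is unannotated. Downstream lies an SV40 3′ region containing the small t intron and the polyadenylation signal. The small t, large T and NLS "CDS" hits there are fragments of this terminator region rather than expressed proteins. The construct is intended for generating flies that express JEDI-1P, an indicator developed for one-photon voltage imaging.
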