Features (pLannotate 1.2.2; 21 found; start..end, strand, type, name):
     31..135     +  promoter       AmpR promoter: bla
    136..996     +  CDS            AmpR: β-lactamase; bla; confers resistance to ampicillin, carbenicillin, and related antibiotics
   1167..1755    +  rep_origin     ori: high-copy-number ColE1/pMB1/pBR322/pUC origin of replication
   1842..1911    +  protein_bind   attB: attB site for the φC31 integrase (Groth et al., 2000) phage φC31 integrase
   2127..6246    +  gene           mini-white: white; This modified version of the white gene lacks part of the first intron.
   6251..6406    +  CDS            YPB1_ECOLX (fragment): Protein predicted: Swiss-Prot protein existence level 4. From Escherichia coli.
   6488..6509    -  misc_feature   MCS (fragment): pUC18/19 multiple cloning site
   6508..6602    +  protein_bind   5X UAS: five tandem copies of the "ScaI site" 17-mer CGGAGTACTGTCCTCCG, an upstream activating sequence (UAS) that efficiently binds yeast Gal4 (Webster et al., 1988; Pfeiffer et al., 2010) GAL4
   6636..6730    +  protein_bind   5X UAS: five tandem copies of the "ScaI site" 17-mer CGGAGTACTGTCCTCCG, an upstream activating sequence (UAS) that efficiently binds yeast Gal4 (Webster et al., 1988; Pfeiffer et al., 2010) GAL4
   6764..6858    +  protein_bind   5X UAS: five tandem copies of the "ScaI site" 17-mer CGGAGTACTGTCCTCCG, an upstream activating sequence (UAS) that efficiently binds yeast Gal4 (Webster et al., 1988; Pfeiffer et al., 2010) GAL4
   6877..6893    -  misc_feature   MCS (fragment): pUC18/19 multiple cloning site
   6892..6986    +  protein_bind   5X UAS: five tandem copies of the "ScaI site" 17-mer CGGAGTACTGTCCTCCG, an upstream activating sequence (UAS) that efficiently binds yeast Gal4 (Webster et al., 1988; Pfeiffer et al., 2010) GAL4
   7011..7249    +  promoter       hsp70 promoter: Drosophila melanogaster hsp70Bb promoter
   7264..7330    +  intron         Mhc intron: modified Drosophila myosin heavy chain intron 16 (Pfeiffer et al., 2010)
   7804..8523    +  CDS            cEGFP: cEGFP is a basic (constitutively fluorescent) green fluorescent protein published in 2008, derived from Aequorea victoria.
   8645..8719    +  CDS            small t antigen (fragment): SV40 (simian virus 40) small t antigen
   8721..8786    +  intron         small t intron: SV40 (simian virus 40) small t antigen intron
   8916..8936    +  CDS            SV40 NLS: nuclear localization signal of SV40 (simian virus 40) large T antigen
   8943..9077    +  CDS            LT_POVHA (fragment): Protein inferred from homology: Swiss-Prot protein existence level 3. Isoform large T antigen is a key early protein essential for both driving viral replication and inducing cellular transformation. Plays a role in viral genome replication by driving entry of quiescent cells into the cell cycle and by autoregulating the synthesis of viral early mRNA. Displays highly oncogenic activities by corrupting the host cellular checkpoint mechanisms that guard cell division and the transcription, replication, and repair of DNA. Participates in the modulation of cellular gene expression preceeding viral
   9102..9185    +  CDS            large T antigen (fragment): large T antigen from SV40 (simian virus 40)
   9208..9342    +  polyA_signal   SV40 poly(A) signal: SV40 polyadenylation signal
>Addgene plasmid #202618 | pJFRC7-JEDI-1P | addgene full sequence | sequence record 397112 | Addgene NGS Result
GACTCAGGTGGCACTTTTCGGGGAAATGTGCGCGGAACCCCTATTTGTTTATTTTTCTAAATACATTCAA
ATATGTATCCGCTCATGAGACAATAACCCTGATAAATGCTTCAATAATATTGAAAAAGGAAGAGTATGAG
TATTCAACATTTCCGTGTCGCCCTTATTCCCTTTTTTGCGGCATTTTGCCTTCCTGTTTTTGCTCACCCA
GAAACGCTGGTGAAAGTAAAAGATGCTGAAGATCAGTTGGGTGCACGAGTGGGTTACATCGAACTGGATC
TCAACAGCGGTAAGATCCTTGAGAGTTTTCGCCCCGAAGAACGTTTTCCAATGATGAGCACTTTTAAAGT
TCTGCTATGTGGCGCGGTATTATCCCGTATTGACGCCGGGCAAGAGCAACTCGGTCGCCGCATACACTAT
TCTCAGAATGACTTGGTTGAGTACTCACCAGTCACAGAAAAGCATCTTACGGATGGCATGACAGTAAGAG
AATTATGCAGTGCTGCCATAACCATGAGTGATAACACTGCGGCCAACTTACTTCTGACAACGATCGGAGG
ACCGAAGGAGCTAACCGCTTTTTTGCACAACATGGGGGATCATGTAACTCGCCTTGATCGTTGGGAACCG
GAGCTGAATGAAGCCATACCAAACGACGAGCGTGACACCACGATGCCTGTAGCAATGGCAACAACGTTGC
GCAAACTATTAACTGGCGAACTACTTACTCTAGCTTCCCGGCAACAATTAATAGACTGGATGGAGGCGGA
TAAAGTTGCAGGACCACTTCTGCGCTCGGCCCTTCCGGCTGGCTGGTTTATTGCTGATAAATCTGGAGCC
GGTGAGCGTGGGTCTCGCGGTATCATTGCAGCACTGGGGCCAGATGGTAAGCCCTCCCGTATCGTAGTTA
TCTACACGACGGGGAGTCAGGCAACTATGGATGAACGAAATAGACAGATCGCTGAGATAGGTGCCTCACT
GATTAAGCATTGGTAACTGTCAGACCAAGTTTACTCATATATACTTTAGATTGATTTAAAACTTCATTTT
TAATTTAAAAGGATCTAGGTGAAGATCCTTTTTGATAATCTCATGACCAAAATCCCTTAACGTGAGTTTT
CGTTCCACTGAGCGTCAGACCCCGTAGAAAAGATCAAAGGATCTTCTTGAGATCCTTTTTTTCTGCGCGT
AATCTGCTGCTTGCAAACAAAAAAACCACCGCTACCAGCGGTGGTTTGTTTGCCGGATCAAGAGCTACCA
ACTCTTTTTCCGAAGGTAACTGGCTTCAGCAGAGCGCAGATACCAAATACTGTTCTTCTAGTGTAGCCGT
AGTTAGGCCACCACTTCAAGAACTCTGTAGCACCGCCTACATACCTCGCTCTGCTAATCCTGTTACCAGT
GGCTGCTGCCAGTGGCGATAAGTCGTGTCTTACCGGGTTGGACTCAAGACGATAGTTACCGGATAAGGCG
CAGCGGTCGGGCTGAACGGGGGGTTCGTGCACACAGCCCAGCTTGGAGCGAACGACCTACACCGAACTGA
GATACCTACAGCGTGAGCTATGAGAAAGCGCCACGCTTCCCGAAGGGAGAAAGGCGGACAGGTATCCGGT
AAGCGGCAGGGTCGGAACAGGAGAGCGCACGAGGGAGCTTCCAGGGGGAAACGCCTGGTATCTTTATAGT
CCTGTCGGGTTTCGCCACCTCTGACTTGAGCGTCGATTTTTGTGATGCTCGTCAGGGGGGCGGAGCCTAT
GGAAAAACGCCAGCAACGCGGCCTTTTTACGGTTCCTGGCCTTTTGCTGGCCTTTTGCTCACATGTTACC
GTCGACGATGTAGGTCACGGTCTCGAAGCCGCGGTGCGGGTGCCAGGGCGTGCCCTTGGGCTCCCCGGGC
GCGTACTCCACCTCACCCATCTGGTCCATCATGATGAACGGGTCGAGGTGGCGGTAGTTGATCCCGGCGA
ACGCGCGGCGCACCGGGAAGCCCTCGCCCTCGAAACCGCTGGGCGCGGTGGTCACGGTGAGCACGGGACG
TGCGACGGCGTCGGCGGGTGCGGATACGCGGGGCAGCGTCAGCGGGTTCTCGACGGTCACGGCGGGCATG
TCGACAAGCCGAACATATGGGCGCGCCTAGTATGTATGTAAGTTAATAAAACCCATTTTTGCGGAAAGTA
GATAAAAAAAACATTTTTTTTTTTTACTGCACTGGATATCATTGAACTTATCTGATCAGTTTTAAATTTA
CTTCGATCCAAGGGTATTTGATGTACCAGGTTCTTTCGATTACCTCTCACTCAAAATGACATTCCACTCA
AAGTCAGCGCTGTTTGCCTCCTTCTCTGTCCACAGAAATATCGCCGTCTCTTTCGCCGCTGCGTCCGCTA
TCTCTTTCGCCACCGTTTGTAGCGTTACGTAGCGTCAATGTCCGCCTTCAGTTGCATTTTGTCAGCGGTT
TCGTGACGAAGCTCCAAGCGGTTTACGCCATCAATTAAACACAAAGTGCTGTGCCAAAACTCCTCTCGCT
TCTTATTTTTGTTTGTTTTTTGAGTGATTGGGGTGGTGATTGGTTTTGGGTGGGTAAGCAGGGGAAAGTG
TGAAAAATCCCGGCAATGGGCCAAGAGGATCAGGAGCTATTAATTCGCGGAGGCAGCAAACACCCATCTG
CCGAGCATCTGAACAATGTGAGTAGTACATGTGCATACATCTTAAGTTCACTTGATCTATAGGAACTGCG
ATTGCAACATCAAATTGTCTGCGGCGTGAGAACTGCGACCCACAAAAATCCCAAACCGCAATTGCACAAA
CAAATAGTGACACGAAACAGATTATTCTGGTAGCTGTTCTCGCTATATAAGACAATTTTTGAGATCATAT
CATGATCAAGACATCTAAAGGCATTCATTTTCGACTATATTCTTTTTTACAAAAAATATAACAACCAGAT
ATTTTAAGCTGATCCTAGATGCACAAAAAATAAATAAAAGTATAAACCTACTTCGTAGGATACTTCGGGG
TACTTTTTGTTCGGGGTTAGATGAGCATAACGCTTGTAGTTGATATTTGAGATCCCCTATCATTGCAGGG
TGACAGCGGAGCGGCTTCGCAGAGCTGCATTAACCAGGGCTTCGGGCAGGCCAAAAACTACGGCACGCTC
CGGCCACCCAGTCCGCCGGAGGACTCCGGTTCAGGGAGCGGCCAACTAGCCGAGAACCTCACCTATGCCT
GGCACAATATGGACATCTTTGGGGCGGTCAATCAGCCGGGCTCCGGATGGCGGCAGCTGGTCAACCGGAC
ACGCGGACTATTCTGCAACGAGCGACACATACCGGCGCCCAGGAAACATTTGCTCAAGAACGGTGAGTTT
CTATTCGCAGTCGGCTGATCTGTGTGAAATCTTAATAAAGGGTCCAATTACCAATTTGAAACTCAGTTTG
CGGCGTGGCCTATCCGGGCGAACTTTTGGCCGTGATGGGCAGTTCCGGTGCCGGAAAGACGACCCTGCTG
AATGCCCTTGCCTTTCGATCGCCGCAGGGCATCCAAGTATCGCCATCCGGGATGCGACTGCTCAATGGCC
AACCTGTGGACGCCAAGGAGATGCAGGCCAGGTGCGCCTATGTCCAGCAGGATGACCTCTTTATCGGCTC
CCTAACGGCCAGGGAACACCTGATTTTCCAAGCCATGGTGCGGATGCCACGACATCTGACCTATCGGCAG
CGAGTGGCCCGCGTGGATCAGGTGATCCAGGAGCTTTCGCTCAGCAAATGTCAGCACACGATCATCGGTG
TGCCCGGCAGGGTGAAAGGTCTGTCCGGCGGAGAAAGGAAGCGTCTGGCATTCGCCTCCGAGGCTCTAAC
CGATCCGCCGCTTCTGATCTGCGATGAGCCCACCTCCGGACTGGACTCCTTTACCGCCCACAGCGTCGTC
CAGGTGCTGAAGAAGCTGTCGCAGAAGGGCAAGACCGTCATCCTGACCATTCATCAGCCGTCTTCCGAGC
TGTTTGAGCTCTTTGACAAGATCCTTCTGATGGCCGAGGGCAGGGTAGCTTTCTTGGGCACTCCCAGCGA
AGCCGTCGACTTCTTTTCCTAGTGAGTTCGATGTGTTTATTAAGGGTATCTAGTATTACATAACATCTCA
ACTCCTATCCAGCGTGGGTGCCCAGTGTCCTACCAACTACAATCCGGCGGACTTTTACGTACAGGTGTTG
GCCGTTGTGCCCGGACGGGAGATCGAGTCCCGTGATCGGATCGCCAAGATATGCGACAATTTTGCCATTA
GCAAAGTAGCCCGGGATATGGAGCAGTTGTTGGCCACCAAAAATCTGGAGAAGCCACTGGAGCAGCCGGA
GAATGGGTACACCTACAAGGCCACCTGGTTCATGCAGTTCCGGGCGGTCCTGTGGCGATCCTGGCTGTCG
GTGCTCAAGGAACCACTCCTCGTAAAAGTGCGACTTATTCAGACAACGGTGAGTGGTTCCAGTGGAAACA
AATGATATAACGCTTACAATTCTTGGAAACAAATTCGCTAGATTTTAGATAGAATTGCCTGATTCCACAC
CCTTCTTAGTTTTTTTCAATGAGATGTATAGTTTATAGTTTTGCAGAAGATAAATAAATTTCATTTAACT
CGCGAATATTAATGAGATGCGAGTAACATTTTAATTTGCAGATGGTTGCCATCTTGATTGGCCTCATCTT
TTTGGGCCAACAACTCACGCAAGTGGGTGTGATGAATATCAACGGAGCCATCTTCCTCTTCCTGACCAAC
ATGACCTTTCAAAACGTCTTTGCCACGATAAATGTAAGTCATGTTTAGAATACATTTGCATTTCAATAAT
TTACTAACTTTCTAATGAATCGATTCGATTTAGGTGTTCACCTCAGAGCTGCCAGTTTTTATGAGGGAGG
CCCGAAGTCGACTTTATCGCTGTGACACATACTTTCTGGGCAAAACGATTGCCGAATTGCCGCTTTTTCT
CACAGTGCCACTGGTCTTCACGGCGATTGCCTATCCGATGATCGGACTGCGGGCCGGAGTGCTGCACTTC
TTCAACTGCCTGGCGCTGGTCACTCTGGTGGCCAATGTGTCAACGTCCTTCGGATATCTAATATCCTGCG
CCAGCTCCTCGACCTCGATGGCGCTGTCTGTGGGTCCGCCGGTTATCATACCATTCCTGCTCTTTGGCGG
CTTCTTCTTGAACTCGGGCTCGGTGCCAGTATACCTCAAATGGTTGTCGTACCTCTCATGGTTCCGTTAC
GCCAACGAGGGTCTGCTGATTAACCAATGGGCGGACGTGGAGCCGGGCGAAATTAGCTGCACATCGTCGA
ACACCACGTGCCCCAGTTCGGGCAAGGTCATCCTGGAGACGCTTAACTTCTCCGCCGCCGATCTGCCGCT
GGACTACGTGGGTCTGGCCATTCTCATCGTGAGCTTCCGGGTGCTCGCATATCTGGCTCTAAGACTTCGG
GCCCGACGCAAGGAGTAGCCGACATATATCCGAAATAACTGCTTGTTTTTTTTTTTTACCATTATTACCA
TCGTGTTTACTGTTTATTGCCCCCTCAAAAAGCTAATGTAATTATATTTGTGCCAATAAAAACAAGATAT
GACCTATAGAATACAAGTATTTCCCCTTCGAACATCCCCACAAGTAGACTTTGGATTTGTCTTCTAACCA
AAAGACTTACACACCTGCATACCTTACATCAAAAACTCGTTTATCGCTACATAAAACACCGGGATATATT
TTTTATATACATACTTTTCAAATCGCGCGCCCTCTTCATAATTCACCTCCACCACACCACGTTTCGTAGT
TGCTCTTTCGCTGTCTCCCACCCGCTCTCCGCAACACATTCACCTTTTGTTCGACGACCTTGGAGCGACT
GTCGTTAGTTCCGCGCGATTCGGTTCGCTCAAATGGTTCCGAGTGGTTCATTTCGTCTCAATAGAAATTA
GTAATAAATATTTGTATGTACAATTTATTTGCTCCAATATATTTGTATATATTTCCCTCACAGCTATATT
TATTCTAATTTAATATTATGACTTTTTAAGGTAATTTTTTGTGACCTGTTCGGAGTGATTAGCGTTACAA
TTTGAACTGAAAGTGACATCCAGTGTTTGTTCCTTGTGTAGATGCATCTCAAAAAAATGGTGGGCATAAT
AGTGTTGTTTATATATATCAAAAATAACAACTATAATAATAAGAATACATTTAATTTAGAAAATGCTTGG
ATTTCACTGGAACTAGGGCGCGCCTCCGGAACATAATGGTGCAGGGCGCTGACTTCCGCGTTTCCAGACT
TTACGAAACACGGAAACCGAAGACCATTCATGTTGTTGCTCAGGTCGCAGACGTTTTGCAGCAGCAGTCG
CTTCACGTTCGCTCGCGTATCGGTGATTCATTCTGCTAACCAGTAAGGCAACCCCGCCAGCCTAGCCGGG
TCCTCAACGACAGGAGCACGATCATGCGCACCCGTGGCCAGGGCCGCAAGCTTGCATGCCTGCAGGTCGG
AGTACTGTCCTCCGAGCGGAGTACTGTCCTCCGAGCGGAGTACTGTCCTCCGAGCGGAGTACTGTCCTCC
GAGCGGAGTACTGTCCTCCGAGCGGAGACTCTAGCCCTAGGGCATGCCTGCAGGTCGGAGTACTGTCCTC
CGAGCGGAGTACTGTCCTCCGAGCGGAGTACTGTCCTCCGAGCGGAGTACTGTCCTCCGAGCGGAGTACT
GTCCTCCGAGCGGAGACTCTAGCGCTAGCGCATGCCTGCAGGTCGGAGTACTGTCCTCCGAGCGGAGTAC
TGTCCTCCGAGCGGAGTACTGTCCTCCGAGCGGAGTACTGTCCTCCGAGCGGAGTACTGTCCTCCGAGCG
GAGACTCTAGCACTAGTGCATGCCTGCAGGTCGGAGTACTGTCCTCCGAGCGGAGTACTGTCCTCCGAGC
GGAGTACTGTCCTCCGAGCGGAGTACTGTCCTCCGAGCGGAGTACTGTCCTCCGAGCGGAGACTCTAGCG
ACGTCGAGCGCCGGAGTATAAATAGAGGCGCTTCGTCTACGGAGCGACAATTCAATTCAAACAAGCAAAG
TGAACACGTCGCTAAGCGAAAGCTAAGCAAATAAACAAGCGCAGCTGAACAAGCTAAACAATCTGCAGTA
AAGTGCAAGTTAAAGTGAATCAATTAAAAGTAACCAGCAACCAAGTAAATCAACTGCAACTACTGAAATC
TGCCAAGAAGTAATTATTGAATACAAGAAGAGAACTCTGAATAGATCTAAAAGGTAGGTTCAACCACTGA
TGCCTAGGCACACCGAAACGACTAACCCTAATTCTTATCCTTTACTTCAGGCGGCCGCGGCTCGAGCAAA
ATGGAGACGACTGTGAGGTATGAACAGGGGTCAGAGCTCACTAAAACTTCGAGCTCTCCAACAGCAGATG
AGCCCACGATAAAGATTGATGATGGTCGTGATGAGGGTAATGAACAAGACAGCTGTTCCAATACCATTAG
GAGAAAAATTTCCCCGTTTGTGATGTCATTTGGATTCAGAGTATTTGGAGTTGTGCTTATCATTGTAGAC
ATCATAGTGGTGATTGTGGATCTGGCCATCAGTGAGAAGAAAAGAGGCATTAGAGAGATTCTTGAAGGTG
TTTCCCTGGCTATAGCACTCTTCTTCCTTGTTGATGTTCTCATGAGAGTGTTTGTTGAAGGCTTCAAGAA
CTATTTCCGGTCCAAACTGGTTACTTTGGATGCAGTCATAGTAGTGGGCACTCTGCTAATTAATATGACC
TACTCCTTCTCTGACCTTGCTGCCTTTAACAGCGAGAACGTGTATATTACCGCGGATAAACAGAAAAACG
GCATTAAAGCGAACTTTACCGTGCGCCATAACGTGGAAGATGGCAGCGTGCAGCTGGCGGATCATTATCA
GCAGAACACCCCGATTGGCGATGGCCCGGTGCTGCTGCCGGATAACCATTATCTGAGCACCCAGACCGTG
CTGAGCAAAGATCCGAACGAAAAACGCGATCACATGGTGCTGCTGGAATTTGTGACCGCAGCGGGCATTA
CACACGGCATGGATGAACTGTATGGCGGCACCGGCGGCAGCGCGAGCCAGGGCGAAGAACTGTTTACCGG
CGTGGTGCCGATTCTGGTGGAACTGGATGGCGATGTGAACGGCCATAAATTTAGCGTGCGCGGCGAAGGC
GAAGGCGATGCGACCATTGGCAAACTGACCCTGAAATTTATTTGCACCACCGGCAAACTACCGGTGCCGT
GGCCGACCCTGGTGACCACCTTAACCTATGGCGTGCAGTGCTTTAGCCGCTATCCGGATCATATGAAACG
CCATGATTTTTTTAAAAGCGCGATGCCGGAAGGCTATGTGCAGGAACGCACCATTAGCTTTAAAGATGAT
GGCAAATATAAAACCCGCGCGGTGGTGAAATTTGAAGGCGATACCCTGGTGAACCGCATTGAACTGAAAG
GCACCGATTTTAAAGAAGATGGCAACATTCTGGGGCATAAACTGGAATATAACACAGATCAGATGCCGCA
CATGGTTACTCTTCTTCGAGTTCTGAAAATTGTTATCTTAATAAGAATATTTCGCCTGGCTTCACAGAAG
AAACAACTTGAAGTGGTAACCTAATGATCTAGAGGATCTTTGTGAAGGAACCTTACTTCTGTGGTGTGAC
ATAATTGGACAAACTACCTACAGAGATTTAAAGCTCTAAGGTAAATATAAAATTTTTAAGTGTATAATGT
GTTAAACTACTGATTCTAATTGTTTGTGTATTTTAGATTCCAACCTATGGAACTGATGAATGGGAGCAGT
GGTGGAATGCCTTTAATGAGGAAAACCTGTTTTGCTCAGAAGAAATGCCATCTAGTGATGATGAGGCTAC
TGCTGACTCTCAACATTCTACTCCTCCAAAAAAGAAGAGAAAGGTAGAAGACCCCAAGGACTTTCCTTCA
GAATTGCTAAGTTTTTTGAGTCATGCTGTGTTTAGTAATAGAACTCTTGCTTGCTTTGCTATTTACACCA
CAAAGGAAAAAGCTGCACTGCTATACAAGAAAATTATGGAAAAATATTTGATGTATAGTGCCTTGACTAG
AGATCATAATCAGCCATACCACATTTGTAGAGGTTTTACTTGCTTTAAAAAACCTCCCACACCTCCCCCT
GAACCTGAAACATAAAATGAATGCAATTGTTGTTGTTAACTTGTTTATTGCAGCTTATAATGGTTACAAA
TAAAGCAATAGCATCACAAATTTCACAAATAAAGCATTTTTTTCACTGCATTCTAGTTGTGGTTTGTCCA
AACTCATCAATGTATCTTATCATGTCTGGATCGATCTGGCCGGCCGTTTAAACGAATTCTTGAAGACGAA
AGGGCCTCGTGATACGCCTATTTTTATAGGTTAATGTCATGATAATAATGGTTTCTTA
